>Addgene plasmid #239604 | TRE3G-ZIM3-Cas9-P2A-GFP-PGK-Blasti | addgene full sequence | sequence record 487500 | Addgene NGS Result
GTCATTCTATTCTGGGGGGTGGGGTGGGGCAGGACAGCAAGGGGGAGGATTGGGAAGACAATAGCAGGCA
TGCTGGGGATGCGGTGGGCTCTATGGCTTCTGAGGCGGAAAGAACCAGCTGGGGCTCTAGGGGGTATCCC
C
[124 nt withheld, positions 142-265]
C
[91 nt withheld, positions 267-357]
A
[49 nt withheld, positions 359-407]
CCTTTGACGTTGGAGTCCACGTTCTTT
[37 nt withheld, positions 435-471]
ACCCTATCTCGGTCTATTCTTTTGATTTATAAGGGATTTTGCCGATTTCGGCCTATTGGTTAAAAAATGA
GCTGATTTAACAAAAATTTAACGCGAATTAATTCTGTGGAATGTGTGTCAGTTAGGGTGTGGAAAGTCCC
CAGGCTCCCCAGCAGGCAGAAGTATGCAAAGCATGCATCTCAATTAGTCAGCAACCAGGTGTGGAAAGTC
CCCAGGCTCCCCAGCAGGCAGAAGTATGCAAAGCATGCATCTCAATTAGTCAGCAACCATAGTCCCGCCC
CTAACTCCGCCCATCCCGCCCCTAACTCCGCCCAGTTCCGCCCATTCTCCGCCCCATGGCTGACTAATTT
TTTTTATTTATGCAGAGGCCGAGGCCGCCTCTGCCTCTGAGCTATTCCAGAAGTAGTGAGGAGGCTTTTT
TGGAGGCCTAGGCTTTTGCAAAAAGCTCCCGGGAGCTTGTATATCCATTTTCGGATCTGATCAGCACGTG
TTGACAATTAATCATCGGCATAGTATATCGGCATAGTATAATACGACAAGGTGAGGAACTAAACCATGGC
CAAGTTGACCAGTGCCGTTCCGGTGCTCACCGCGCGCGACGTCGCCGGAGCGGTCGAGTTCTGGACCGAC
CGGCTCGGGTTCTCCCGGGACTTCGTGGAGGACGACTTCGCCGGTGTGGTCCGGGACGACGTGACCCTGT
TCATCAGCGCGGTCCAGGACCAGGTGGTGCCGGACAACACCCTGGCCTGGGTGTGGGTGCGCGGCCTGGA
CGAGCTGTACGCCGAGTGGTCGGAGGTCGTGTCCACGAACTTCCGGGACGCCTCCGGGCCGGCCATGACC
GAGATCGGCGAGCAGCCGTGGGGGCGGGAGTTCGCCCTGCGCGACCCGGCCGGCAACTGCGTGCACTTCG
TGGCCGAGGAGCAGGACTGACACGTGCTACGAGATTTCGATTCCACCGCCGCCTTCTATGAAAGGTTGGG
CTTCGGAATCGTTTTCCGGGACGCCGGCTGGATGATCCTCCAGCGCGGGGATCTCATGCTGGAGTTCTTC
GCCCACCCCAACTTGTTTATTGCAGCTTATAATGGTTACAAATAAAGCAATAGCATCACAAATTTCACAA
ATAAAGCATTTTTTTCACTGCATTCTAGTTGTGGTTTGTCCAAACTCATCAATGTATCTTATCATGTCTG
TATACCGTCGACCTCTAGCTAGAGCTTGGCGTAATCATGGTCATAGCTGTTTCCTGTGTGAAATTGTTAT
CCGCTCACAATTCCACACAACATACGAGCCGGAAGCATAAAGTGTAAAGCCTGGGGTGCCTAATGAGTGA
GCTAACTCACATTAATTGCGTTGCGCTCACTGCCCGCTTTCCAGTCGGGAAACCTGTCGTGCCAGCTGCA
TTAATGAATCGGCCAACGCGCGGGGAGAGGCGGTTTGCGTATTGGGCGCTCTTCCGCTTCCTCGCTCACT
GACTCGCTGCGCTCGGTCGTTCGGCTGCGGCGAGCGGTATCAGCTCACTCAAAGGCGGTAATACGGTTAT
CCACAGAATCAGGGGATAACGCAGGAAAGAACATGTGAGCAAAAGGCCAGCAAAAGGCCAGGAACCGTAA
AAAGGCCGCGTTGCTGGCGTTTTTCCATAGGCTCCGCCCCCCTGACGAGCATCACAAAAATCGACGCTCA
AGTCAGAGGTGGCGAAACCCGACAGGACTATAAAGATACCAGGCGTTTCCCCCTGGAAGCTCCCTCGTGC
GCTCTCCTGTTCCGACCCTGCCGCTTACCGGATACCTGTCCGCCTTTCTCCCTTCGGGAAGCGTGGCGCT
TTCTCATAGCTCACGCTGTAGGTATCTCAGTTCGGTGTAGGTCGTTCGCTCCAAGCTGGGCTGTGTGCAC
GAACCCCCCGTTCAGCCCGACCGCTGCGCCTTATCCGGTAACTATCGTCTTGAGTCCAACCCGGTAAGAC
ACGACTTATCGCCACTGGCAGCAGCCACTGGTAACAGGATTAGCAGAGCGAGGTATGTAGGCGGTGCTAC
AGAGTTCTTGAAGTGGTGGCCTAACTACGGCTACACTAGAAGAACAGTATTTGGTATCTGCGCTCTGCTG
AAGCCAGTTACCTTCGGAAAAAGAGTTGGTAGCTCTTGATCCGGCAAACAAACCACCGCTGGTAGCGGTG
GTTTTTTTGTTTGCAAGCAGCAGATTACGCGCAGAAAAAAAGGATCTCAAGAAGATCCTTTGATCTTTTC
TACGGGGTCTGACGCTCAGTGGAACGAAAACTCACGTTAAGGGATTTTGGTCATGAGATTATCAAAAAGG
ATCTTCACCTAGATCCTTTTAAATTAAAAATGAAGTTTTAAATCAATCTAAAGTATATATGAGTAAACTT
GGTCTGACAGTTACCAATGCTTAATCAGTGAGGCACCTATCTCAGCGATCTGTCTATTTCGTTCATCCAT
AGTTGCCTGACTCCCCGTCGTGTAGATAACTACGATACGGGAGGGCTTACCATCTGGCCCCAGTGCTGCA
ATGATACCGCGAGACCCACGCTCACCGGCTCCAGATTTATCAGCAATAAACCAGCCAGCCGGAAGGGCCG
AGCGCAGAAGTGGTCCTGCAACTTTATCCGCCTCCATCCAGTCTATTAATTGTTGCCGGGAAGCTAGAGT
AAGTAGTTCGCCAGTTAATAGTTTGCGCAACGTTGTTGCCATTGCTACAGGCATCGTGGTGTCACGCTCG
TCGTTTGGTATGGCTTCATTCAGCTCCGGTTCCCAACGATCAAGGCGAGTTACATGATCCCCCATGTTGT
GCAAAAAAGCGGTTAGCTCCTTCGGTCCTCCGATCGTTGTCAGAAGTAAGTTGGCCGCAGTGTTATCACT
CATGGTTATGGCAGCACTGCATAATTCTCTTACTGTCATGCCATCCGTAAGATGCTTTTCTGTGACTGGT
GAGTACTCAACCAAGTCATTCTGAGAATAGTGTATGCGGCGACCGAGTTGCTCTTGCCCGGCGTCAATAC
GGGATAATACCGCGCCACATAGCAGAACTTTAAAAGTGCTCATCATTGGAAAACGTTCTTCGGGGCGAAA
ACTCTCAAGGATCTTACCGCTGTTGAGATCCAGTTCGATGTAACCCACTCGTGCACCCAACTGATCTTCA
GCATCTTTTACTTTCACCAGCGTTTCTGGGTGAGCAAAAACAGGAAGGCAAAATGCCGCAAAAAAGGGAA
TAAGGGCGACACGGAAATGTTGAATACTCATACTCTTCCTTTTTCAATATTATTGAAGCATTTATCAGGG
TTATTGTCTCATGAGCGGATACATATTTGAATGTATTTAGAAAAATAAACAAATAGGGGTTCCGCGCACA
TTTCCCCGAAAAGTGCCACCTGACGTCGACGGATCGGGAGATCTCCCGATCCCCTATGGTGCACTCTCAG
TACAATCTGCTCTGATGCCGCATAGTTAAGCCAGTATCTGCTCCCTGCTTGTGTGTTGGAGGTCGCTGAG
TAGTGCGCGAGCAAAATTTAAGCTACAACAAGGCAAGGCTTGACCGACAATTGCATGAAGAATCTGCTTA
GGGTTAGGCGTTTTGCGCTGCTTCGCGATGTACGGGCCAGATATACGCGTTGACATTGATTATTGACTAG
TTATTAATAGTAATCAATTACGGGGTCATTAGTTCATAGCCCATATATGGAGTTCCGCGTTACATAACTT
ACGGTAAATGGCCCGCCTGGCTGACCGCCCAACGACCCCCGCCCATTGACGTCAATAATGACGTATGTTC
CCATAGTAACGCCAATAGGGACTTTCCATTGACGTCAATGGGTGGAGTATTTACGGTAAACTGCCCACTT
GGCAGTACATCAAGTGTATCATATGCCAAGTACGCCCCCTATTGACGTCAATGACGGTAAATGGCCCGCC
TGGCATTATGCCCAGTACATGACCTTATGGGACTTTCCTACTTGGCAGTACATCTACGTATTAGTCATCG
CTATTACCATGGTGATGCGGTTTTGGCAGTACATCAATGGGCGTGGATAGCGGTTTGACTCACGGGGATT
TCCAAGTCTCCACCCCATTGACGTCAATGGGAGTTTGTTTTGGCACCAAAATCAACGGGACTTTCCAAAA
TGTCGTAACAACTCCGCCCCATTGACGCAAATGGGCGGTAGGCGTGTACGGTGGGAGGTCTATATAAGCA
GCGCGTTTTGCCTGTACTGGGTCTCTCTGGTTAGACCAGATCTGAGCCTGGGAGCTCTCTGGCTAACTAG
GGAACCCACTGCTTAAGCCTCAATAAAGCTTGCCTTGAGTGCTTCAAGTAGTGTGTGCCCGTCTGTTGTG
TGACTCTGGTAACTAGAGATCCCTCAGACCCTTTTAGTCAGTGTGGAAAATCTCTAGCAGTGGCGCCCGA
ACAGGGACTTGAAAGCGAAAGGGAAACCAGAGGAGCTCTCTCGACGCAGGACTCGGCTTGCTGAAGCGCG
CACGGCAAGAGGCGAGGGGCGGCGACTGGTGAGTACGCCAAAAATTTTGACTAGCGGAGGCTAGAAGGAG
AGAGATGGGTGCGAGAGCGTCAGTATTAAGCGGGGGAGAATTAGATCGCGATGGGAAAAAATTCGGTTAA
GGCCAGGGGGAAAGAAAAAATATAAATTAAAACATATAGTATGGGCAAGCAGGGAGCTAGAACGATTCGC
AGTTAATCCTGGCCTGTTAGAAACATCAGAAGGCTGTAGACAAATACTGGGACAGCTACAACCATCCCTT
CAGACAGGATCAGAAGAACTTAGATCATTATATAATACAGTAGCAACCCTCTATTGTGTGCATCAAAGGA
TAGAGATAAAAGACACCAAGGAAGCTTTAGACAAGATAGAGGAAGAGCAAAACAAAAGTAAGACCACCGC
ACAGCAAGCGGCCGCTGATCTTCAGACCTGGAGGAGGAGATATGAGGGACAATTGGAGAAGTGAATTATA
TAAATATAAAGTAGTAAAAATTGAACCATTAGGAGTAGCACCCACCAAGGCAAAGAGAAGAGTGGTGCAG
AGAGAAAAAAGAGCAGTGGGAATAGGAGCTTTGTTCCTTGGGTTCTTGGGAGCAGCAGGAAGCACTATGG
GCGCAGCGTCAATGACGCTGACGGTACAGGCCAGACAATTATTGTCTGGTATAGTGCAGCAGCAGAACAA
TTTGCTGAGGGCTATTGAGGCGCAACAGCATCTGTTGCAACTCACAGTCTGGGGCATCAAGCAGCTCCAG
GCAAGAATCCTGGCTGTGGAAAGATACCTAAAGGATCAACAGCTCCTGGGGATTTGGGGTTGCTCTGGAA
AACTCATTTGCACCACTGCTGTGCCTTGGAATGCTAGTTGGAGTAATAAATCTCTGGAACAGATTTGGAA
TCACACGACCTGGATGGAGTGGGACAGAGAAATTAACAATTACACAAGCTTAATACACTCCTTAATTGAA
GAATCGCAAAACCAGCAAGAAAAGAATGAACAAGAATTATTGGAATTAGATAAATGGGCAAGTTTGTGGA
ATTGGTTTAACATAACAAATTGGCTGTGGTATATAAAATTATTCATAATGATAGTAGGAGGCTTGGTAGG
TTTAAGAATAGTTTTTGCTGTACTTTCTATAGTGAATAGAGTTAGGCAGGGATATTCACCATTATCGTTT
CAGACCCACCTCCCAACCCCGAGGGGACCCGACAGGCCCGAAGGAATAGAAGAAGAAGGTGGAGAGAGAG
ACAGAGACAGATCCATTCGATTAGTGAACGGATCGGCACTGCGTGCGCCAATTCTGCAGACAAATGGCAG
TATTCATCCACAATTTTAAAAGAAAAGGGGGGATTGGGGGGTACAGTGCAGGGGAAAGAATAGTAGACAT
AATAGCAACAGACATACAAACTAAAGAATTACAAAAACAAATTACAAAAATTCAAAATTTTCGGGTTTAT
TACAGGGACAGCAGAGATCCAGTTTGGTTAATTAGCTAGCGATCCTCTAGATTCGAGTTTACTCCCTATC
AGTGATAGAGAACGTATGAAGAGTTTACTCCCTATCAGTGATAGAGAACGTATGCAGACTTTACTCCCTA
TCAGTGATAGAGAACGTATAAGGAGTTTACTCCCTATCAGTGATAGAGAACGTATGACCAGTTTACTCCC
TATCAGTGATAGAGAACGTATCTACAGTTTACTCCCTATCAGTGATAGAGAACGTATATCCAGTTTACTC
CCTATCAGTGATAGAGAACGTATAAGCTTTAGGCGTGTACGGTGGGCGCCTATAAAAGCAGAGCTCGTTT
AGTGAACCGTCAGATCGCCTGGAGCAATTCCACAACACTTTTGTCTTATACCAACTTTCCGTACCACTTC
CTACCCTCGTAAAGTCGAGCTTGCGTTGGATCCACCAGCATGAACAATTCCCAGGGAAGAGTGACCTTCG
AGGATGTCACTGTGAACTTCACCCAGGGGGAGTGGCAGCGGCTGAATCCCGAACAGAGAAACTTGTACAG
GGATGTGATGCTGGAGAATTACAGCAACCTTGTCTCTGTGGGACAAGGGGAAACCACCAAACCCGATGTG
ATCTTGAGGTTGGAACAAGGAAAGGAGCCATGGTTGGAGGAAGAGGAAGTGCTGGGAAGTGGCCGTGCAG
AAAAAAATGGGGACATTGGAGGGCAGATTTGGAAGCCAAAGGATGTGAAAGAGAGTCTCTACCCAACTTT
CTTGTACAAAGTGGTTGGTGGATCTGGAGGTTCTCCCAAGAAGAAGCGCAAGGTGGGACGCGTCTGCAGG
ATATCAAGCTTGCGGTACCGCGGGCCCGGGATCAGCGCTGCCACCATGGACAAGAAGTACAGCATCGGCC
TGGACATCGGCACCAACTCTGTGGGCTGGGCCGTGATCACCGACGAGTACAAGGTGCCCAGCAAGAAATT
CAAGGTGCTGGGCAACACCGACCGGCACAGCATCAAGAAGAACCTGATCGGAGCCCTGCTGTTCGACAGC
GGCGAAACAGCCGAGGCCACCCGGCTGAAGAGAACCGCCAGAAGAAGATACACCAGACGGAAGAACCGGA
TCTGCTATCTGCAAGAGATCTTCAGCAACGAGATGGCCAAGGTGGACGACAGCTTCTTCCACAGACTGGA
AGAGTCCTTCCTGGTGGAAGAGGATAAGAAGCACGAGCGGCACCCCATCTTCGGCAACATCGTGGACGAG
GTGGCCTACCACGAGAAGTACCCCACCATCTACCACCTGAGAAAGAAACTGGTGGACAGCACCGACAAGG
CCGACCTGCGGCTGATCTATCTGGCCCTGGCCCACATGATCAAGTTCCGGGGCCACTTCCTGATCGAGGG
CGACCTGAACCCCGACAACAGCGACGTGGACAAGCTGTTCATCCAGCTGGTGCAGACCTACAACCAGCTG
TTCGAGGAAAACCCCATCAACGCCAGCGGCGTGGACGCCAAGGCCATCCTGTCTGCCAGACTGAGCAAGA
GCAGACGGCTGGAAAATCTGATCGCCCAGCTGCCCGGCGAGAAGAAGAATGGCCTGTTCGGAAACCTGAT
TGCCCTGAGCCTGGGCCTGACCCCCAACTTCAAGAGCAACTTCGACCTGGCCGAGGATGCCAAACTGCAG
CTGAGCAAGGACACCTACGACGACGACCTGGACAACCTGCTGGCCCAGATCGGCGACCAGTACGCCGACC
TGTTTCTGGCCGCCAAGAACCTGTCCGACGCCATCCTGCTGAGCGACATCCTGAGAGTGAACACCGAGAT
CACCAAGGCCCCCCTGAGCGCCTCTATGATCAAGAGATACGACGAGCACCACCAGGACCTGACCCTGCTG
AAAGCTCTCGTGCGGCAGCAGCTGCCTGAGAAGTACAAAGAGATTTTCTTCGACCAGAGCAAGAACGGCT
ACGCCGGCTACATTGACGGCGGAGCCAGCCAGGAAGAGTTCTACAAGTTCATCAAGCCCATCCTGGAAAA
GATGGACGGCACCGAGGAACTGCTCGTGAAGCTGAACAGAGAGGACCTGCTGCGGAAGCAGCGGACCTTC
GACAACGGCAGCATCCCCCACCAGATCCACCTGGGAGAGCTGCACGCCATTCTGCGGCGGCAGGAAGATT
TTTACCCATTCCTGAAGGACAACCGGGAAAAGATCGAGAAGATCCTGACCTTCCGCATCCCCTACTACGT
GGGCCCTCTGGCCAGGGGAAACAGCAGATTCGCCTGGATGACCAGAAAGAGCGAGGAAACCATCACCCCC
TGGAACTTCGAGGAAGTGGTGGACAAGGGCGCTTCCGCCCAGAGCTTCATCGAGCGGATGACCAACTTCG
ATAAGAACCTGCCCAACGAGAAGGTGCTGCCCAAGCACAGCCTGCTGTACGAGTACTTCACCGTGTATAA
CGAGCTGACCAAAGTGAAATACGTGACCGAGGGAATGAGAAAGCCCGCCTTCCTGAGCGGCGAGCAGAAA
AAGGCCATCGTGGACCTGCTGTTCAAGACCAACCGGAAAGTGACCGTGAAGCAGCTGAAAGAGGACTACT
TCAAGAAAATCGAGTGCTTCGACTCCGTGGAAATCTCCGGCGTGGAAGATCGGTTCAACGCCTCCCTGGG
CACATACCACGATCTGCTGAAAATTATCAAGGACAAGGACTTCCTGGACAATGAGGAAAACGAGGACATT
CTGGAAGATATCGTGCTGACCCTGACACTGTTTGAGGACAGAGAGATGATCGAGGAACGGCTGAAAACCT
ATGCCCACCTGTTCGACGACAAAGTGATGAAGCAGCTGAAGCGGCGGAGATACACCGGCTGGGGCAGGCT
GAGCCGGAAGCTGATCAACGGCATCCGGGACAAGCAGTCCGGCAAGACAATCCTGGATTTCCTGAAGTCC
GACGGCTTCGCCAACAGAAACTTCATGCAGCTGATCCACGACGACAGCCTGACCTTTAAAGAGGACATCC
AGAAAGCCCAGGTGTCCGGCCAGGGCGATAGCCTGCACGAGCACATTGCCAATCTGGCCGGCAGCCCCGC
CATTAAGAAGGGCATCCTGCAGACAGTGAAGGTGGTGGACGAGCTCGTGAAAGTGATGGGCCGGCACAAG
CCCGAGAACATCGTGATCGAAATGGCCAGAGAGAACCAGACCACCCAGAAGGGACAGAAGAACAGCCGCG
AGAGAATGAAGCGGATCGAAGAGGGCATCAAAGAGCTGGGCAGCCAGATCCTGAAAGAACACCCCGTGGA
AAACACCCAGCTGCAGAACGAGAAGCTGTACCTGTACTACCTGCAGAATGGGCGGGATATGTACGTGGAC
CAGGAACTGGACATCAACCGGCTGTCCGACTACGATGTGGACCATATCGTGCCTCAGAGCTTTCTGAAGG
ACGACTCCATCGACAACAAGGTGCTGACCAGAAGCGACAAGAACCGGGGCAAGAGCGACAACGTGCCCTC
CGAAGAGGTCGTGAAGAAGATGAAGAACTACTGGCGGCAGCTGCTGAACGCCAAGCTGATTACCCAGAGA
AAGTTCGACAATCTGACCAAGGCCGAGAGAGGCGGCCTGAGCGAACTGGATAAGGCCGGCTTCATCAAGA
GACAGCTGGTGGAAACCCGGCAGATCACAAAGCACGTGGCACAGATCCTGGACTCCCGGATGAACACTAA
GTACGACGAGAATGACAAGCTGATCCGGGAAGTGAAAGTGATCACCCTGAAGTCCAAGCTGGTGTCCGAT
TTCCGGAAGGATTTCCAGTTTTACAAAGTGCGCGAGATCAACAACTACCACCACGCCCACGACGCCTACC
TGAACGCCGTCGTGGGAACCGCCCTGATCAAAAAGTACCCTAAGCTGGAAAGCGAGTTCGTGTACGGCGA
CTACAAGGTGTACGACGTGCGGAAGATGATCGCCAAGAGCGAGCAGGAAATCGGCAAGGCTACCGCCAAG
TACTTCTTCTACAGCAACATCATGAACTTTTTCAAGACCGAGATTACCCTGGCCAACGGCGAGATCCGGA
AGCGGCCTCTGATCGAGACAAACGGCGAAACCGGGGAGATCGTGTGGGATAAGGGCCGGGATTTTGCCAC
CGTGCGGAAAGTGCTGAGCATGCCCCAAGTGAATATCGTGAAAAAGACCGAGGTGCAGACAGGCGGCTTC
AGCAAAGAGTCTATCCTGCCCAAGAGGAACAGCGATAAGCTGATCGCCAGAAAGAAGGACTGGGACCCTA
AGAAGTACGGCGGCTTCGACAGCCCCACCGTGGCCTATTCTGTGCTGGTGGTGGCCAAAGTGGAAAAGGG
CAAGTCCAAGAAACTGAAGAGTGTGAAAGAGCTACTGGGGATCACCATCATGGAAAGAAGCAGCTTCGAG
AAGAATCCCATCGACTTTCTGGAAGCCAAGGGCTACAAAGAAGTGAAAAAGGACCTGATCATCAAGCTGC
CTAAGTACTCCCTGTTCGAGCTGGAAAACGGCCGGAAGAGAATGCTGGCCTCTGCCGGCGAACTGCAGAA
GGGAAACGAACTGGCCCTGCCCTCCAAATATGTGAACTTCCTGTACCTGGCCAGCCACTATGAGAAGCTG
AAGGGCTCCCCCGAGGATAATGAGCAGAAACAGCTGTTTGTGGAACAGCACAAGCACTACCTGGACGAGA
TCATCGAGCAGATCAGCGAGTTCTCCAAGAGAGTGATCCTGGCCGACGCTAATCTGGACAAAGTGCTGTC
CGCCTACAACAAGCACCGGGATAAGCCCATCAGAGAGCAGGCCGAGAATATCATCCACCTGTTTACCCTG
ACCAATCTGGGAGCCCCTGCCGCCTTCAAGTACTTTGACACCACCATCGACCGGAAGAGGTACACCAGCA
CCAAAGAGGTGCTGGACGCCACCCTGATCCACCAGAGCATCACCGGCCTGTACGAGACACGGATCGACCT
GTCTCAGCTGGGAGGCGACAAGCGACCTGCCGCCACAAAGAAGGCTGGACAGGCTAAGAAGAAGAAAGAT
TACAAAGACGATGACGATAAGGGATCCGGCAGCGGCGCCACCAACTTCAGCCTGCTGAAGCAGGCCGGCG
ACGTGGAGGAGAACCCCGGCCCCATGGTGAGCAAGGGCGAGGAGCTGTTCACCGGGGTGGTGCCCATCCT
GGTCGAGCTGGACGGCGACGTAAACGGCCACAAGTTCAGCGTGTCTGGCGAGGGCGAGGGCGATGCCACC
TACGGCAAGCTGACCCTGAAGTTCATCTGCACCACCGGCAAGCTGCCCGTGCCCTGGCCCACCCTCGTGA
CCACCCTGACCTACGGCGTGCAGTGCTTCAGCCGCTACCCCGACCACATGAAGCAGCACGACTTCTTCAA
GTCCGCCATGCCCGAAGGCTACGTCCAGGAGCGCACCATCTTCTTCAAGGACGACGGCAACTACAAGACC
CGCGCCGAGGTGAAGTTCGAGGGCGACACCCTGGTGAACCGCATCGAGCTGAAGGGCATCGACTTCAAGG
AGGACGGCAACATCCTGGGGCACAAGCTGGAGTACAACTACAACAGCCACAACGTCTATATCATGGCCGA
CAAGCAGAAGAACGGCATCAAGGCGAACTTCAAGATCCGCCACAACATCGAGGACGGCAGCGTGCAGCTC
GCCGACCACTACCAGCAGAACACCCCCATCGGCGACGGCCCCGTGCTGCTGCCCGACAACCACTACCTGA
GCACCCAGTCCGCCCTGAGCAAAGACCCCAACGAGAAACGCGATCACATGGTCCTGCTGGAGTTCGTGAC
CGCCGCCGGGATCACTCTCGGCATGGACGAGCTGTACAAGTAAGAATTCCGCAATTCTACCGGGTAGGGG
AGGCGCTTTTCCCAAGGCAGTCTGGAGCATGCGCTTTAGCAGCCCCGCTGGGCACTTGGCGCTACACAAG
TGGCCTCTGGCCTCGCACACATTCCACATCCACCGGTAGGCGCCAACCGGCTCCGTTCTTTGGTGGCCCC
TTCGCGCCACCTTCTACTCCTCCCCTAGTCAGGAAGTTCCCCCCCGCCCCGCAGCTCGCGTCGTGCAGGA
CGTGACAAATGGAAGTAGCACGTCTCACTAGTCTCGTGCAGATGGACAGCACCGCTGAGCAATGGAAGCG
GGTAGGCCTTTGGGGCAGCGGCCAATAGCAGCTTTGCTCCTTCGCTTTCTGGGCTCAGAGGCTGGGAAGG
GGTGGGTCCGGGGGCGGGCTCAGGGGCGGGCTCAGGGGCGGGGCGGGCGCCCGAAGGTCCTCCGGAGGCC
CGGCATTCTGCACGCTTCAAAAGCGCACGTCTGCCGCGCTGTTCTCCTCTTCCTCATCTCCGGGCCTTTC
GGACGTGGAGGAGAACCCCGGCCCCATGAAGACCTTCAACATCTCTCAGCAGGACCTTGAGCTGGTGGAA
GTTGCCACTGAGAAAATCACCATGCTCTATGAGGACAACAAGCACCATGTTGGTGCTGCCATCAGGACCA
AGACAGGAGAAATCATCTCTGCTGTCCACATTGAAGCCTACATTGGCAGGGTCACTGTGTGTGCAGAGGC
CATTGCCATTGGGTCTGCAGTCTCCAATGGGCAGAAGGACTTTGACACCATTGTGGCTGTGAGGCACCCC
TACAGTGATGAGGTGGACAGGTCCATCAGAGTGGTGTCCCCCTGTGGCATGTGCAGGGAGCTCATCTCAG
ACTATGCCCCTGATTGCTTTGTTCTGATTGAGATGAATGGCAAGCTGGTCAAGACAACCATTGAGGAGCT
GATTCCACTGAAATACACCAGAAACTAATTCGAAAGATCCGCTAGCGAATTCGATATCAAGCTTATCGGT
AATCAACCTCTGGATTACAAAATTTGTGAAAGATTGACTGGTATTCTTAACTATGTTGCTCCTTTTACGC
TATGTGGATACGCTGCTTTAATGCCTTTGTATCATGCTATTGCTTCCCGTATGGCTTTCATTTTCTCCTC
CTTGTATAAATCCTGGTTGCTGTCTCTTTATGAGGAGTTGTGGCCCGTTGTCAGGCAACGTGGCGTGGTG
TGCACTGTGTTTGCTGACGCAACCCCCACTGGTTGGGGCATTGCCACCACCTGTCAGCTCCTTTCCGGGA
CTTTCGCTTTCCCCCTCCCTATTGCCACGGCGGAACTCATCGCCGCCTGCCTTGCCCGCTGCTGGACAGG
GGCTCGGCTGTTGGGCACTGACAATTCCGTGGTGTTGTCGGGGAAATCATCGTCCTTTCCTTGGCTGCTC
GCCTGTGTTGCCACCTGGATTCTGCGCGGGACGTCCTTCTGCTACGTCCCTTCGGCCCTCAATCCAGCGG
ACCTTCCTTCCCGCGGCCTGCTGCCGGCTCTGCGGCCTCTTCCGCGTCTTCGCCTTCGCCCTCAGACGAG
TCGGATCTCCCTTTGGGCCGCCTCCCCGCATCGATACCGTCGACCTCGAGACCTAGAAAAACATGGAGCA
ATCACAAGTAGCAATACAGCAGCTACCAATGCTGATTGTGCCTGGCTAGAAGCACAAGAGGAGGAGGAGG
TGGGTTTTCCAGTCACACCTCAGGTACCTTTAAGACCAATGACTTACAAGGCAGCTGTAGATCTTAGCCA
CTTTTTAAAAGAAAAGGGGGGACTGGAAGGGCTAATTCACTCCCAACGAAGACAAGATATCCTTGATCTG
TGGATCTACCACACACAAGGCTACTTCCCTGATTGGCAGAACTACACACCAGGGCCAGGGATCAGATATC
CACTGACCTTTGGATGGTGCTACAAGCTAGTACCAGTTGAGCAAGAGAAGGTAGAAGAAGCCAATGAAGG
AGAGAACACCCGCTTGTTACACCCTGTGAGCCTGCATGGGATGGATGACCCGGAGAGAGAAGTATTAGAG
TGGAGGTTTGACAGCCGCCTAGCATTTCATCACATGGCCCGAGAGCTGCATCCGGACTGTACTGGGTCTC
TCTGGTTAGACCAGATCTGAGCCTGGGAGCTCTCTGGCTAACTAGGGAACCCACTGCTTAAGCCTCAATA
AAGCTTGCCTTGAGTGCTTCAAGTAGTGTGTGCCCGTCTGTTGTGTGACTCTGGTAACTAGAGATCCCTC
AGACCCTTTTAGTCAGTGTGGAAAATCTCTAGCAGGGCCCGTTTAAACCCGCTGATCAGCCTCGACTGTG
CCTTCTAGTTGCCAGCCATCTGTTGTTTGCCCCTCCCCCGTGCCTTCCTTGACCCTGGAAGGTGCCACTC
CCACTGTCCTTTCCTAATAAAATGAGGAAATTGCATCGCATTGTCTGAGTAGGT
Features (pLannotate 1.2.2; 37 found; start..end, strand, type, name):
    100..121     +  promoter       SV40 promoter (fragment): SV40 enhancer and early promoter
    142..570     +  rep_origin     f1 ori (sequence partly withheld): f1 bacteriophage origin of replication; arrow indicates direction of (+) strand synthesis
    584..913     +  promoter       SV40 promoter: SV40 enhancer and early promoter
    961..1008    +  promoter       EM7 promoter: synthetic bacterial promoter&nbsp
   1027..1401    +  CDS            BleoR: antibiotic-binding protein; Sh ble from Streptoalloteichus hindustanus; confers resistance to bleomycin, phleomycin, and Zeocin™
   1411..1536    +  CDS            ble (fragment): BLE_KLEPN - Experimental evidence at protein level: Swiss-Prot protein existence level 1. Binding protein with a strong affinity to the bleomycin family of antibiotics. Binds to CL990; an antimitotic-antibiotic compound. From Klebsiella pneumoniae.
   1531..1652    +  polyA_signal   SV40 poly(A) signal: SV40 polyadenylation signal
   1723..1745    -  protein_bind   lac operator (fragment): The lac repressor binds to the lac operator to inhibit transcription in E. coli. This inhibition can be relieved by adding lactose or isopropyl-β-D-thiogalactopyranoside (IPTG). lac repressor encoded by lacI
   1749..1779    -  promoter       lac promoter: promoter for the E. coli lac operon
   1794..1815    -  protein_bind   CAP binding site: CAP binding activates transcription in the presence of cAMP. E. coli catabolite activator protein
   1828..1920    -  CDS            lacI (fragment): lac repressor; lacI; The lac repressor binds to the lac operator to inhibit transcription in E. coli. This inhibition can be relieved by adding lactose or isopropyl-β-D-thiogalactopyranoside (IPTG).
   2103..2691    -  rep_origin     ori: high-copy-number ColE1/pMB1/pBR322/pUC origin of replication
   2862..3722    -  CDS            AmpR: β-lactamase; bla; confers resistance to ampicillin, carbenicillin, and related antibiotics
   3723..3827    -  promoter       AmpR promoter: bla
   3886..3938    -  misc_feature   bom (fragment): basis of mobility region from pBR322
   4093..4472    +  enhancer       CMV enhancer: human cytomegalovirus immediate early enhancer
   4473..4672    +  promoter       CMV promoter: human cytomegalovirus (CMV) immediate early promoter
   4690..4870    +  LTR            5' LTR (truncated): truncated 5' long terminal repeat (LTR) from HIV-1
   4917..5042    +  misc_feature   HIV-1 Ψ: packaging signal of human immunodeficiency virus type 1
   5026..5389    +  CDS            HIV-1 gag (fragment): gag protein from human immunodeficiency virus 1; gag
   5535..5768    +  misc_feature   RRE: The Rev response element (RRE) of HIV-1 allows for Rev-dependent mRNA export from the nucleus to the cytoplasm.
   6145..6245    +  CDS            Rev (fragment): human immunodeficiency virus 1 (HIV-1) Rev protein; rev; enhances nuclear export of unspliced and incompletely spliced viral mRNAs
   6295..6412    +  misc_feature   cPPT/CTS: central polypurine tract and central termination sequence of HIV-1
   6476..6854    +  promoter       TRE3G promoter: 3rd-generation Tet-responsive promoter that can be activated by binding of Tet-On® 3G
   6881..7180    +  CDS            ZIM3 (fragment): ZIM3_HUMAN - Also known as ZNF657. Experimental evidence at protein level: Swiss-Prot protein existence level 1. May be involved in transcriptional regulation. From Homo sapiens (Human).
   7182..7206    -  protein_bind   attB2: mutant version of attB; recombination site for the Gateway® BP reaction BP Clonase™
   7274..7294    +  misc_feature   MCS (fragment): multiple cloning site
   7307..9025    +  CDS            Cas9(N): N-terminal portion of Streptococcus pyogenes Cas9 (Zetsche et al., 2015)
   8912..11410   +  CDS            Cas9(C): C-terminal portion of Streptococcus pyogenes Cas9 (Zetsche et al., 2015)
  11555..12274   +  CDS            EGFP: the original enhanced GFP (Yang et al., 1996) mammalian codon-optimized
  12293..12792   +  promoter       PGK promoter: mouse phosphoglycerate kinase 1 promoter
  12817..13236   +  CDS            bsr: BSR_BACCE - Experimental evidence at protein level: Swiss-Prot protein existence level 1. Catalyzes the deamination of the cytosine moiety of the antibiotics blasticidin S, cytomycin and acetylblasticidin S. From Bacillus cereus.
  13258..13279   +  misc_feature   MCS (fragment): pBluescript multiple cloning site
  13282..13870   +  misc_feature   WPRE: woodchuck hepatitis virus posttranscriptional regulatory element
  13807..14388   +  CDS            nef (fragment): NEF_HV1H2 - Experimental evidence at protein level: Swiss-Prot protein existence level 1. Extracellular Nef protein targets CD4(+) T-lymphocytes for apoptosis by interacting with CXCR4 surface receptors. From Human immunodeficiency virus type 1 group M subtype B (isolate HXB2) (HIV-1).
  14395..14575   +  LTR            5' LTR (truncated): truncated 5' long terminal repeat (LTR) from HIV-1
  14607..96      +  polyA_signal   bGH poly(A) signal (across the origin): bovine growth hormone polyadenylation signal
