[The description below was written by a language model from this plasmid's Addgene catalogue record and pLannotate feature annotations shown in this document.]
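Description:
TRE3G-ZIM3-Cas9-P2A-GFP-PGK-Blasti is a roughly 14.7 kb lentiviral CRISPR vector that provides doxycycline-inducible expression of the "CRISPRgenee" effector, a fusion of the human ZIM3 KRAB repressor domain to Streptococcus pyogenes Cas9. It was made by Gibson insertion of the ZIM3 KRAB segment into a TRE3G-Cas9-P2A-GFP-PGK-Blasti backbone. In bacteria it is maintained through a high-copy ColE1/pUC-type origin with ampicillin selection. The backbone also carries an f1 origin and an SV40/EM7-driven bleomycin/Zeocin resistance cassette lying outside the viral region.

The transfer cassette has a CMV enhancer/promoter fused to a truncated HIV-1 5' LTR, which drives genomic RNA production in packaging cells. This is followed by the Ψ packaging signal, RRE for Rev-dependent export, and cPPT/CTS. It ends with a WPRE to enhance transcript expression, a truncated 3' LTR and a bGH polyadenylation signal. Within it, the TRE3G promoter drives ZIM3 KRAB joined to full-length Cas9 (annotated as two overlapping halves). According to the construct name, Cas9 is linked through a P2A peptide to EGFP, so induced cells can be identified by fluorescence; the P2A itself is not annotated in the feature table. TRE3G is activated by a Tet-On 3G transactivator in the presence of doxycycline. No transactivator is annotated on this plasmid, so it presumably must be supplied separately. A mouse PGK promoter independently drives the blasticidin deaminase gene (bsr), allowing selection of transduced cells regardless of induction.

The associated work concerns combined genome and epigenome engineering to improve loss-of-function genetic screens. This suggests the vector is used to generate stable, blasticidin-selected cell lines with inducible effector expression for such screens. No guide RNA cassette is annotated on the plasmid.
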