Addgene plasmid #239604: TRE3G-ZIM3-Cas9-P2A-GFP-PGK-Blasti
Purpose: Doxycycline inducible CRISPRgenee construct with a blasticidin resistance
Depositing lab: Philipp Rathert. Depositing organization: Universitaet Stuttgart. Publication: CRISPR GENome and epigenome engineering improves loss-of-function genetic-screening approaches. Stadager J, Bernardini C, Hartmann L, May H, Wiepcke J, Kuban M, Najafova Z, Johnsen SA, Legewie S, Traube FR, Jude J, Rathert P. Cell Rep Methods. 2025 Jun 16;5(6):101078. doi: 10.1016/j.crmeth.2025.101078. Epub 2025 Jun 10. PubMed 40499551.
Backbone
  Vector backbone: TRE3G-Cas9-P2A-GFP-PGK-Blasti
  Vector type: Lentiviral, CRISPR
  Selectable markers: Blasticidin
Growth in bacteria
  Bacterial resistance: Ampicillin, 100 μg/mL
  Growth temperature: 37°C
  Growth strain: NEB Stable
  Copy number: High Copy
Gene/Insert
  Gene/Insert name: ZIM3 KRAB domain
  Insert size (bp): 414
  Entrez Gene: ZIM3 (a.k.a. ZNF264, ZNF657)
  Promoter: TRE3G
  Cloning method: Gibson Cloning
  Sequencing primers: 5′ GCAGAGCTCGTTTAGTGAAC
Terms and licenses: Academic/Nonprofit Terms; Industry Terms: Not Available to Industry
How to cite: TRE3G-ZIM3-Cas9-P2A-GFP-PGK-Blasti was a gift from Philipp Rathert (Addgene plasmid # 239604 ; http://n2t.net/addgene:239604 ; RRID:Addgene_239604)
